Addgene plasmid #195151: SiRES COR1C ACT--GFP
Purpose: image COR1C
Depositing lab: Gia Voeltz. Depositing organization: University of Colorado, Boulder. Publication: Coronin 1C restricts endosomal branched actin to organize ER contact and endosome fission. Striepen JF, Voeltz GK. J Cell Biol. 2022 Aug 1;221(8). pii: 213342. doi: 10.1083/jcb.202110089. Epub 2022 Jul 8. PubMed 35802042.
Backbone
  Vector backbone: pacGFP1-N1
  Vector type: Mammalian Expression
Growth in bacteria
  Bacterial resistance: Kanamycin, 50 μg/mL
  Growth temperature: 37°C
  Growth strain: DH5alpha
  Copy number: High Copy
Gene/Insert
  Gene/Insert name: CORO1C
  Species: H. sapiens (human)
  Mutation: mutations to make si RNA resistant and remove actin binding
  Entrez Gene: CORO1C (a.k.a. HCRNN4)
  Cloning method: Restriction Enzyme; 5′ cloning site Unknown (unknown if destroyed)
Terms and licenses: Academic/Nonprofit Terms; Industry Terms: Not Available to Industry
How to cite: SiRES COR1C ACT--GFP was a gift from Gia Voeltz (Addgene plasmid # 195151 ; http://n2t.net/addgene:195151 ; RRID:Addgene_195151)
