[The description below was written by a language model from this plasmid's Addgene catalogue record and pLannotate feature annotations shown in this document.]
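Description:
SiRES COR1C ACT--GFP is a mammalian expression plasmid of about 6.1 kb, built on an N1-type fluorescent protein fusion backbone recorded as pacGFP1-N1. It expresses human coronin 1C (CORO1C) fused at its C-terminus to a green fluorescent protein. In bacteria it is maintained at high copy from a ColE1/pUC-type origin and selected with kanamycin. The NeoR/KanR gene (Tn5 aminoglycoside phosphotransferase) sits behind both a bacterial bla promoter and the SV40 enhancer/early promoter and ends with an HSV TK polyadenylation signal, so the same marker can also support G418 selection in mammalian cells. An f1 origin is present as well. Short annotated fragments of SV40 large T antigen, ble and a bGH poly(A) signal appear to be backbone remnants rather than functional parts.

The expression cassette uses the human CMV immediate-early enhancer and promoter, followed by a residual multiple cloning site, the CORO1C coding sequence, the fluorescent protein coding sequence just downstream, and an SV40 polyadenylation signal. The catalogue names an AcGFP1-based backbone, whereas the automated annotation labels the reporter as EGFP, and the record does not resolve this difference. The insert carries mutations that make the transcript resistant to siRNA and others that remove actin binding, but the specific changes are not listed. The stated purpose is imaging of COR1C. The siRNA resistance suggests use in knockdown-and-rescue experiments, in which endogenous coronin 1C is depleted and replaced by this actin-binding-deficient fluorescent version. The associated study concerns coronin 1C, endosomal branched actin, ER contact and endosome fission.
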