Features (pLannotate 1.2.2; 15 found; start..end, strand, type, name):
     61..364     +  enhancer       CMV enhancer: human cytomegalovirus immediate early enhancer
    365..568     +  promoter       CMV promoter: human cytomegalovirus (CMV) immediate early promoter
    591..634     +  misc_feature   MCS (fragment): multiple cloning site
    642..2063    +  CDS            CORO1C: COR1C_HUMAN - Also known as CRN2 From Homo sapiens (Human).
   2079..2798    +  CDS            EGFP: the original enhanced GFP (Yang et al., 1996) mammalian codon-optimized
   2815..2898    +  CDS            large T antigen (fragment): large T antigen from SV40 (simian virus 40)
   2921..3042    +  polyA_signal   SV40 poly(A) signal: SV40 polyadenylation signal
   3076..3504    -  rep_origin     f1 ori (sequence partly withheld): f1 bacteriophage origin of replication; arrow indicates direction of (+) strand synthesis
   3531..3635    +  promoter       AmpR promoter: bla
   3637..3994    +  promoter       SV40 promoter: SV40 enhancer and early promoter
   4029..4823    +  CDS            NeoR/KanR: aminoglycoside phosphotransferase from Tn5; aph(3')-II (or nptII); confers resistance to neomycin, kanamycin, and G418 (Geneticin®)
   4844..4996    +  CDS            ble (fragment): BLE_KLEPN - Experimental evidence at protein level: Swiss-Prot protein existence level 1. Binding protein with a strong affinity to the bleomycin family of antibiotics. Binds to CL990; an antimitotic-antibiotic compound. From Klebsiella pneumoniae.
   5055..5102    +  polyA_signal   HSV TK poly(A) signal: herpes simplex virus thymidine kinase polyadenylation signal (Cole and Stacy, 1985)
   5193..5209    -  polyA_signal   bGH poly(A) signal (fragment): bovine growth hormone polyadenylation signal
   5431..6019    +  rep_origin     ori: high-copy-number ColE1/pMB1/pBR322/pUC origin of replication
>Addgene plasmid #195151 | SiRES COR1C ACT--GFP | addgene full sequence | sequence record 384369 | Addgene NGS Result
TAGTTATTAATAGTAATCAATTACGGGGTCATTAGTTCATAGCCCATATATGGAGTTCCGCGTTACATAA
CTTACGGTAAATGGCCCGCCTGGCTGACCGCCCAACGACCCCCGCCCATTGACGTCAATAATGACGTATG
TTCCCATAGTAACGCCAATAGGGACTTTCCATTGACGTCAATGGGTGGAGTATTTACGGTAAACTGCCCA
CTTGGCAGTACATCAAGTGTATCATATGCCAAGTACGCCCCCTATTGACGTCAATGACGGTAAATGGCCC
GCCTGGCATTATGCCCAGTACATGACCTTATGGGACTTTCCTACTTGGCAGTACATCTACGTATTAGTCA
TCGCTATTACCATGGTGATGCGGTTTTGGCAGTACATCAATGGGCGTGGATAGCGGTTTGACTCACGGGG
ATTTCCAAGTCTCCACCCCATTGACGTCAATGGGAGTTTGTTTTGGCACCAAAATCAACGGGACTTTCCA
AAATGTCGTAACAACTCCGCCCCATTGACGCAAATGGGCGGTAGGCGTGTACGGTGGGAGGTCTATATAA
GCAGAGCTGGTTTAGTGAACCGTCAGATCCGCTAGCGCTACCGGACTCAGATCTCGAGCTCAAGCTTCGA
ATTCGATTACGATGAGGCGAGTGGTACGACAGAGTAAATTCCGCCACGTGTTTGGGCAAGCGGTGAAGAA
TGACCAGTGCTATGATGACATCGACGTTTCTCGTGTGACCTGGGATAGTTCCTTTTGTGCTGTCAATCCC
AGATTTGTTGCCATAATCATAGAGGCAAGTGGGGGAGGAGCGTTCCTTGTCCTCCCTCTGCATAAAACCG
GGCGCATCGACAAATCTTACCCTACAGTATGTGGCCACACAGGACCAGTGCTGGACATAGACTGGTGCCC
ACATAACGATCAGGTCATTGCCAGCGGTTCAGAGGACTGCACGGTCATGGTATGGCAGATCCCAGAAAAT
GGACTCACCCTTTCCCTGACTGAACCTGTGGTGATTTTGGAAGGCCACTCAAAGAGAGTCGGCATCGTGG
CTTGGCATCCAACGGCCCGCAATGTGCTTCTTAGTGCAGGCTGTGATAATGCCATTATCATCTGGAATGT
GGGAACAGGGGAAGCCCTTATAAACTTGGACGATATGCATTCAGACATGATTTACAATGTGAGCTGGAAC
CGGAATGGCAGTCTGATCTGCACAGCTTCCAAAGACAAGAAAGTGAGAGTCATTGATCCCAGGAAACAAG
AGATTGTTGCTGAGAAGGAGAAAGCACATGAAGGAGCAAGACCCATGAGAGCCATCTTCCTGGCCGATGG
CAATGTCTTCACCACTGGGTTCAGCCGCATGAGCGAGCGGCAGCTGGCTCTCTGGAATCCGAAAAATATG
CAGGAACCAATTGCTCTTCATGAGATGGACACTAGCAATGGGGTGTTGCTGCCTTTCTATGACCCTGACA
CCAGCATCATTTACTTATGTGGAAAGGGTGACAGCAGTATTCGCTATTTTGAGATCACGGATGAATCCCC
GTACGTCCACTACCTCAACACATTCAGCAGCAAGGAGCCTCAGAGAGGGATGGGTTACATGCCCAAGAGG
GGACTTGATGTTAACAAATGTGAGATTGCCAGATTCTTCAAACTTCATGAGAGAAAGTGTGAACCTATTA
TTATGACTGTTCCCAGGAAGTCTGACCTTTTCCAAGATGACCTGTATCCTGACACAGCGGGGCCAGAGGC
CGCGCTGGAGGCAGAAGAGTGGTTCGAAGGCAAGAATGCAGACCCAATCCTCATCTCCTTGAAGCACGGG
TACATTCCAGGCAAAAATAGAGACCTGAAAGTCGTCAAGAAGAACATTCTGGATAGCAAGCCCACTGCAA
ACGAGGAGTGCGACCTGATCAGCATCCCCGAGGAAACCACAGACACGGCCAGTGTGCAAAATGAAGCCAA
GTTGGATGAGATTTTAAAAGAGATCAAATCTATAAAAGACACAATCTGCAACCAGGACGAACGGATCTCC
AAGTTAGAACAGCAGATGGCAAAGATAGCAGCCGGATCCATCGCCACCATGGTGAGCAAGGGCGAGGAGC
TGTTCACCGGGGTGGTGCCCATCCTGGTCGAGCTGGACGGCGACGTAAACGGCCACAAGTTCAGCGTGTC
CGGCGAGGGCGAGGGCGATGCCACCTACGGCAAGCTGACCCTGAAGTTCATCTGCACCACCGGCAAGCTG
CCCGTGCCCTGGCCCACCCTCGTGACCACCCTGACCTACGGCGTGCAGTGCTTCAGCCGCTACCCCGACC
ACATGAAGCAGCACGACTTCTTCAAGTCCGCCATGCCCGAAGGCTACGTCCAGGAGCGCACCATCTTCTT
CAAGGACGACGGCAACTACAAGACCCGCGCCGAGGTGAAGTTCGAGGGCGACACCCTGGTGAACCGCATC
GAGCTGAAGGGCATCGACTTCAAGGAGGACGGCAACATCCTGGGGCACAAGCTGGAGTACAACTACAACA
GCCACAACGTCTATATCATGGCCGACAAGCAGAAGAACGGCATCAAGGTGAACTTCAAGATCCGCCACAA
CATCGAGGACGGCAGCGTGCAGCTCGCCGACCACTACCAGCAGAACACCCCCATCGGCGACGGCCCCGTG
CTGCTGCCCGACAACCACTACCTGAGCACCCAGTCCGCCCTGAGCAAAGACCCCAACGAGAAGCGCGATC
ACATGGTCCTGCTGGAGTTCGTGACCGCCGCCGGGATCACTCTCGGCATGGACGAGCTGTACAAGTAAAG
CGGCCGCGACTCTAGATCATAATCAGCCATACCACATTTGTAGAGGTTTTACTTGCTTTAAAAAACCTCC
CACACCTCCCCCTGAACCTGAAACATAAAATGAATGCAATTGTTGTTGTTAACTTGTTTATTGCAGCTTA
TAATGGTTACAAATAAAGCAATAGCATCACAAATTTCACAAATAAAGCATTTTTTTCACTGCATTCTAGT
TGTGGTTTGTCCAAACTCATCAATGTATCTTAAGGCGTAAATTGTAAGCGTTAATATTTTGTTAAAATTC
GCGTTAAATTTTTGTTAAATCAGCTCATTTTTTAACCAATAGGCCGAAATCGGCAAAATCCCTTATAAAT
CAAAAGAATAGACCGAGATAGGGT
[37 nt withheld, positions 3175-3211]
AAAGAACGTGGACTCCAACGTCAAAGG
[49 nt withheld, positions 3239-3287]
T
[91 nt withheld, positions 3289-3379]
G
[124 nt withheld, positions 3381-3504]
CAGGTGGCACTTTTCGGGGAAATGTGCGCGGAACCCCTATTTGTTTATTTTTCTAAATACATTCAAATAT
GTATCCGCTCATGAGACAATAACCCTGATAAATGCTTCAATAATATTGAAAAAGGAAGAGTCCTGAGGCG
GAAAGAACCAGCTGTGGAATGTGTGTCAGTTAGGGTGTGGAAAGTCCCCAGGCTCCCCAGCAGGCAGAAG
TATGCAAAGCATGCATCTCAATTAGTCAGCAACCAGGTGTGGAAAGTCCCCAGGCTCCCCAGCAGGCAGA
AGTATGCAAAGCATGCATCTCAATTAGTCAGCAACCATAGTCCCGCCCCTAACTCCGCCCATCCCGCCCC
TAACTCCGCCCAGTTCCGCCCATTCTCCGCCCCATGGCTGACTAATTTTTTTTATTTATGCAGAGGCCGA
GGCCGCCTCGGCCTCTGAGCTATTCCAGAAGTAGTGAGGAGGCTTTTTTGGAGGCCTAGGCTTTTGCAAA
GATCGATCAAGAGACAGGATGAGGATCGTTTCGCATGATTGAACAAGATGGATTGCACGCAGGTTCTCCG
GCCGCTTGGGTGGAGAGGCTATTCGGCTATGACTGGGCACAACAGACAATCGGCTGCTCTGATGCCGCCG
TGTTCCGGCTGTCAGCGCAGGGGCGCCCGGTTCTTTTTGTCAAGACCGACCTGTCCGGTGCCCTGAATGA
ACTGCAAGACGAGGCAGCGCGGCTATCGTGGCTGGCCACGACGGGCGTTCCTTGCGCAGCTGTGCTCGAC
GTTGTCACTGAAGCGGGAAGGGACTGGCTGCTATTGGGCGAAGTGCCGGGGCAGGATCTCCTGTCATCTC
ACCTTGCTCCTGCCGAGAAAGTATCCATCATGGCTGATGCAATGCGGCGGCTGCATACGCTTGATCCGGC
TACCTGCCCATTCGACCACCAAGCGAAACATCGCATCGAGCGAGCACGTACTCGGATGGAAGCCGGTCTT
GTCGATCAGGATGATCTGGACGAAGAGCATCAGGGGCTCGCGCCAGCCGAACTGTTCGCCAGGCTCAAGG
CGAGCATGCCCGACGGCGAGGATCTCGTCGTGACCCATGGCGATGCCTGCTTGCCGAATATCATGGTGGA
AAATGGCCGCTTTTCTGGATTCATCGACTGTGGCCGGCTGGGTGTGGCGGACCGCTATCAGGACATAGCG
TTGGCTACCCGTGATATTGCTGAAGAGCTTGGCGGCGAATGGGCTGACCGCTTCCTCGTGCTTTACGGTA
TCGCCGCTCCCGATTCGCAGCGCATCGCCTTCTATCGCCTTCTTGACGAGTTCTTCTGAGCGGGACTCTG
GGGTTCGAAATGACCGACCAAGCGACGCCCAACCTGCCATCACGAGATTTCGATTCCACCGCCGCCTTCT
ATGAAAGGTTGGGCTTCGGAATCGTTTTCCGGGACGCCGGCTGGATGATCCTCCAGCGCGGGGATCTCAT
GCTGGAGTTCTTCGCCCACCCTAGGGGGAGGCTAACTGAAACACGGAAGGAGACAATACCGGAAGGAACC
CGCGCTATGACGGCAATAAAAAGACAGAATAAAACGCACGGTGTTGGGTCGTTTGTTCATAAACGCGGGG
TTCGGTCCCAGGGCTGGCACTCTGTCGATACCCCACCGAGACCCCATTGGGGCCAATACGCCCGCGTTTC
TTCCTTTTCCCCACCCCACCCCCCAAGTTCGGGTGAAGGCCCAGGGCTCGCAGCCAACGTCGGGGCGGCA
GGCCCTGCCATAGCCTCAGGTTACTCATATATACTTTAGATTGATTTAAAACTTCATTTTTAATTTAAAA
GGATCTAGGTGAAGATCCTTTTTGATAATCTCATGACCAAAATCCCTTAACGTGAGTTTTCGTTCCACTG
AGCGTCAGACCCCGTAGAAAAGATCAAAGGATCTTCTTGAGATCCTTTTTTTCTGCGCGTAATCTGCCGC
TTGCAAACAAAAAAACCACCGCTACCAGCGGTGGTTTGTTTGCCGGATCAAGAGCTACCAACTCTTTTTC
CGAAGGTAACTGGCTTCAGCAGAGCGCAGATACCAAATACTGTTCTTCTAGTGTAGCCGTAGTTAGGCCA
CCACTTCAAGAACTCTGTAGCACCGCCTACATACCTCGCTCTGCTAATCCTGTTACCAGTGGCTGCTGCC
AGTGGCGATAAGTCGTGTCTTACCGGGTTGGACTCAAGACGATAGTTACCGGATAAGGCGCAGCGGTCGG
GCTGAACGGGGGGTTCGTGCACACAGCCCAGCTTGGAGCGAACGACCTACACCGAACTGAGATACCTACA
GCGTGAGCTATGAGAAAGCGCCACGCTTCCCGAAGGGAGAAAGGCGGACAGGTATCCGGTAAGCGGCAGG
GTCGGAACAGGAGAGCGCACGAGGGAGCTTCCAGGGGGAAACGCCTGGTATCTTTATAGTCCTGTCGGGT
TTCGCCACCTCTGACTTGAGCGTCGATTTTTGTGATGCTCGTCAGGGGGGCGGAGCCTATGGAAAAACGC
CAGCAACGCGGCCTTTTTACGGTTCCTGGCCTTTTGCTGGCCTTTTGCTCACATGTTCTTTCCTGCGTTA
TCCCCTGATTCTGTGGATAACCGTATTACCGCCATGCAT
