>Addgene plasmid #195151 | SiRES COR1C ACT--GFP | depositor partial sequence | sequence record 378643 | SiRES COR1C ACT--GFP sequence 1425 bps
ATGAGGCGAGTGGTACGACAGAGTAAATTCCGCCACGTGTTTGGGCAAGCGGTGAAAAATGACCAGTGCT
ATGATGACATCGACGTTTCTCGTGTGACCTGGGATAGTTCCTTTTGTGCTGTCAATCCCAGATTTGTTGC
CATAATCATAGAGGCAAGTGGGGGAGGAGCGTTCCTTGTCCTCCCTCTGCATAAAACCGGGCGCATCGAC
AAATCTTACCCTACAGTATGTGGCCACACAGGACCAGTGCTGGACATAGACTGGTGCCCACATAACGATC
AGGTCATTGCCAGCGGTTCAGAGGACTGCACGGTCATGGTATGGCAGATCCCAGAAAATGGACTCACCCT
TTCCCTGACTGAACCTGTGGTGATTTTGGAAGGCCACTCAAAGAGAGTCGGCATCGTGGCTTGGCATCCA
ACGGCCCGCAATGTGCTTCTTAGTGCAGGCTGTGATAATGCCATTATCATCTGGAATGTGGGAACAGGGG
AAGCCCTTATAAACTTGGACGATATGCATTCAGACATGATTTACAATGTGAGCTGGAACCGGAATGGCAG
TCTGATCTGCACAGCTTCCAAAGACAAGAAAGTGAGAGTCATTGATCCCAGGAAACAAGAGATTGTTGCT
GAGAAGGAGAAAGCACATGAAGGAGCAAGACCCATGAGAGCCATCTTCCTGGCCGATGGCAATGTCTTCA
CCACTGGGTTCAGCCGCATGAGCGAGCGGCAGCTGGCTCTCTGGAATCCGAAAAATATGCAGGAACCAAT
TGCTCTTCATGAGATGGACACTAGCAATGGGGTGTTGCTGCCTTTCTATGACCCTGACACCAGCATCATT
TACTTATGTGGAAAGGGTGACAGCAGTATTCGCTATTTTGAGATCACGGATGAATCCCCGTACGTCCACT
ACCTCAACACATTCAGCAGCAAGGAGCCTCAGAGAGGGATGGGTTACATGCCCAAGAGGGGACTTGATGT
TAACAAATGTGAGATTGCCAGATTCTTCAAACTTCATGAGAGAAAGTGTGAACCTATTATTATGACTGTT
CCCAGGAAGTCTGACCTTTTCCAAGATGACCTGTATCCTGACACAGCGGGGCCAGAGGCCGCGCTGGAGG
CAGAAGAGTGGTTCGAAGGCAAGAATGCAGACCCAATCCTCATCTCCTTGAAGCACGGGTACATTCCAGG
CAAAAATAGAGACCTGAAAGTCGTCAAGAAGAACATTCTGGATAGCAAGCCCACTGCAAACGAGGAGTGC
GACCTGATCAGCATCCCCGAGGAAACCACAGACACGGCCAGTGTGCAAAATGAAGCCAAGTTGGATGAGA
TTTTAAAAGAGATCAAATCTATAAAAGACACAATCTGCAACCAGGACGAACGGATCTCCAAGTTAGAACA
GCAGATGGCAAAGATAGCAGCCTGA
